>Addgene plasmid #44072 | pZC03 (pFA6a-TEV-6xGly-V5-His3MX) | depositor full sequence | sequence record 61692 | pZC03 (pFA6a-TEV-6xGly-V5-His3MX) sequence 4153 bps
CATTGGAAAACGTTCTTCGGGGCGAAAACTCTCAAGGATCTTACCGCTGTTGAGATCCAGTTCGATGTAA
CCCACTCGTGCACCCAACTGATCTTCAGCATCTTTTACTTTCACCAGCGTTTCTGGGTGAGCAAAAACAG
GAAGGCAAAATGCCGCAAAAAAGGGAATAAGGGCGACACGGAAATGTTGAATACTCATACTCTTCCTTTT
TCAATATTATTGAAGCATTTATCAGGGTTATTGTCTCATGAGCGGATACATATTTGAATGTATTTAGAAA
AATAAACAAATAGGGGTTCCGCGCACATTTCCCCGAAAAGTGCCACCTGACGTCTAAGAAACCATTATTA
TCATGACATTAACCTATAAAAATAGGCGTATCACGAGGCCCTTTCGTCTCGCGCGTTTCGGTGATGACGG
TGAAAACCTCTGACACATGCAGCTCCCGGAGACGGTCACAGCTTGTCTGTAAGCGGATGCCGGGAGCAGA
CAAGCCCGTCAGGGCGCGTCAGCGGGTGTTGGCGGGTGTCGGGGCTGGCTTAACTATGCGGCATCAGAGC
AGATTGTACTGAGAGTGCACCATATGGACATATTGTCGTTAGAACGCGGCTACAATTAATACATAACCTT
ATGTATCATACACATACGATTTAGGTGACACTATAGAACGCGGCCGCCAGCTGAAGCTTCGTACGCTGCA
GGTCGACGGATCCCCGGGTTAATTAACGAGAATTTATACTTCCAAGGTTCTGGTGGAGGCGGTGGAGGCT
CTAGAGGTAAGCCAATTCCAAACCCATTGTTAGGTTTGGATTCTACTTGACTCGAGGCGCGCCACTTCTA
AATAAGCGAATTTCTTATGATTTATGATTTTTATTATTAAATAAGTTATAAAAAAAATAAGTGTATACAA
ATTTTAAAGTGACTCTTAGGTTTTAAAACGAAAATTCTTATTCTTGAGTAACTCTTTCCTGTAGGTCAGG
TTGCTTTCTCAGGTATAGTATGAGGTCGCTCTTATTGACCACACCTCTACCGGCAGATCCGCTAGGGATA
ACAGGGTAATATAGATCTGTTTAGCTTGCCTCGTCCCCGCCGGGTCACCCGGCCAGCGACATGGAGGCCC
AGAATACCCTCCTTGACAGTCTTGACGTGCGCAGCTCAGGGGCATGATGTGACTGTCGCCCGTACATTTA
GCCCATACATCCCCATGTATAATCATTTGCATCCATACATTTTGATGGCCGCACGGCGCGAAGCAAAAAT
TACGGCTCCTCGCTGCAGACCTGCGAGCAGGGAAACGCTCCCCTCACAGACGCGTTGAATTGTCCCCACG
CCGCGCCCCTGTAGAGAAATATAAAAGGTTAGGATTTGCCACTGAGGTTCTTCTTTCATATACTTCCTTT
TAAAATCTTGCTAGGATACAGTTCTCACATCACATCCGAACATAAACAACCATGGCAGAACCAGCCCAAA
AAAAGCAAAAACAAACTGTTCAGGAGCGCAAGGCGTTTATCTCCCGTATCACTAATGAAACTAAAATTCA
AATCGCTATTTCGCTGAATGGTGGTTATATTCAAATAAAAGATTCGATTCTTCCTGCAAAGAAGGATGAC
GATGTAGCTTCCCAAGCTACTCAGTCACAGGTCATCGATATTCACACAGGTGTTGGCTTTTTGGATCATA
TGATCCATGCGTTGGCAAAACACTCTGGTTGGTCTCTTATTGTTGAATGTATCGGTGACCTGCACATTGA
CGATCACCATACTACCGAAGATTGCGGTATCGCATTAGGGCAAGCGTTCAAAGAAGCAATGGGTGCTGTC
CGTGGTGTAAAAAGATTCGGTACTGGGTTCGCACCATTGGATGAGGCGCTATCACGTGCCGTAGTCGATT
TATCTAATAGACCATTTGCTGTAATCGACCTTGGATTGAAGAGAGAGATGATTGGTGATTTATCCACTGA
AATGATTCCACACTTTTTGGAAAGTTTCGCGGAGGCGGCCAGAATTACTTTGCATGTTGATTGTCTGAGA
GGTTTCAACGATCACCACAGAAGTGAGAGTGCGTTCAAGGCTTTGGCTGTTGCCATAAGAGAAGCTATTT
CTAGCAATGGCACCAATGACGTTCCCTCAACCAAAGGTGTTTTGATGTGAAGTACTGACAATAAAAAGAT
TCTTGTTTTCAAGAACTTGTCATTTGTATAGTTTTTTTATATTGTAGTTGTTCTATTTTAATCAAATGTT
AGCGTGATTTATATTTTTTTTCGCCTCGACATCATCTGCCCAGATGCGAAGTTAAGTGCGCAGAAAGTAA
TATCATGCGTCAATCGTATGTGAATGCTGGTCGCTATACTGCTGTCGATTCGATACTAACGCCGCCATCC
AGTTTAAACGAGCTCGAATTCATCGATGATATCAGATCCACTAGTGGCCTATGCGGCCGCGGATCTGCCG
GTCTCCCTATAGTGAGTCGTATTAATTTCGATAAGCCAGGTTAACCTGCATTAATGAATCGGCCAACGCG
CGGGGAGAGGCGGTTTGCGTATTGGGCGCTCTTCCGCTTCCTCGCTCACTGACTCGCTGCGCTCGGTCGT
TCGGCTGCGGCGAGCGGTATCAGCTCACTCAAAGGCGGTAATACGGTTATCCACAGAATCAGGGGATAAC
GCAGGAAAGAACATGTGAGCAAAAGGCCAGCAAAAGGCCAGGAACCGTAAAAAGGCCGCGTTGCTGGCGT
TTTTCCATAGGCTCCGCCCCCCTGACGAGCATCACAAAAATCGACGCTCAAGTCAGAGGTGGCGAAACCC
GACAGGACTATAAAGATACCAGGCGTTTCCCCCTGGAAGCTCCCTCGTGCGCTCTCCTGTTCCGACCCTG
CCGCTTACCGGATACCTGTCCGCCTTTCTCCCTTCGGGAAGCGTGGCGCTTTCTCAATGCTCACGCTGTA
GGTATCTCAGTTCGGTGTAGGTCGTTCGCTCCAAGCTGGGCTGTGTGCACGAACCCCCCGTTCAGCCCGA
CCGCTGCGCCTTATCCGGTAACTATCGTCTTGAGTCCAACCCGGTAAGACACGACTTATCGCCACTGGCA
GCAGCCACTGGTAACAGGATTAGCAGAGCGAGGTATGTAGGCGGTGCTACAGAGTTCTTGAAGTGGTGGC
CTAACTACGGCTACACTAGAAGGACAGTATTTGGTATCTGCGCTCTGCTGAAGCCAGTTACCTTCGGAAA
AAGAGTTGGTAGCTCTTGATCCGGCAAACAAACCACCGCTGGTAGCGGTGGTTTTTTTGTTTGCAAGCAG
CAGATTACGCGCAGAAAAAAAGGATCTCAAGAAGATCCTTTGATCTTTTCTACGGGGTCTGACGCTCAGT
GGAACGAAAACTCACGTTAAGGGATTTTGGTCATGAGATTATCAAAAAGGATCTTCACCTAGATCCTTTT
AAATTAAAAATGAAGTTTTAAATCAATCTAAAGTATATATGAGTAAACTTGGTCTGACAGTTACCAATGC
TTAATCAGTGAGGCACCTATCTCAGCGATCTGTCTATTTCGTTCATCCATAGTTGCCTGACTCCCCGTCG
TGTAGATAACTACGATACGGGAGGGCTTACCATCTGGCCCCAGTGCTGCAATGATACCGCGAGACCCACG
CTCACCGGCTCCAGATTTATCAGCAATAAACCAGCCAGCCGGAAGGGCCGAGCGCAGAAGTGGTCCTGCA
ACTTTATCCGCCTCCATCCAGTCTATTAATTGTTGCCGGGAAGCTAGAGTAAGTAGTTCGCCAGTTAATA
GTTTGCGCAACGTTGTTGCCATTGCTACAGGCATCGTGGTGTCACGCTCGTCGTTTGGTATGGCTTCATT
CAGCTCCGGTTCCCAACGATCAAGGCGAGTTACATGATCCCCCATGTTGTGCAAAAAAGCGGTTAGCTCC
TTCGGTCCTCCGATCGTTGTCAGAAGTAAGTTGGCCGCAGTGTTATCACTCATGGTTATGGCAGCACTGC
ATAATTCTCTTACTGTCATGCCATCCGTAAGATGCTTTTCTGTGACTGGTGAGTACTCAACCAAGTCATT
CTGAGAATAGTGTATGCGGCGACCGAGTTGCTCTTGCCCGGCGTCAATACGGGATAATACCGCGCCACAT
AGCAGAACTTTAAAAGTGCTCAT
Features (pLannotate 1.2.2; 12 found; start..end, strand, type, name):
    199..303     -  promoter       AmpR promoter: bla
    398..433     +  CDS            rop (fragment): Rop protein, which maintains plasmids at low copy number; rop
    535..586     +  misc_feature   bom (fragment): basis of mobility region from pBR322
    649..667     +  promoter       SP6 promoter: promoter for bacteriophage SP6 RNA polymerase
    846..1033    +  terminator     ADH1 terminator: S. cerevisiae ADH1; transcription terminator for the S. cerevisiae alcohol dehydrogenase 1 (ADH1) gene
   1108..1451    +  promoter       TEF promoter: Ashbya gossypii TEF promoter
   1494..2147    +  CDS            HIS3: HIS7_YEAST - Experimental evidence at protein level: Swiss-Prot protein existence level 1. From Saccharomyces cerevisiae (strain ATCC 204508 / S288c) (Baker's yeast).
   2154..2351    +  terminator     TEF terminator: Ashbya gossypii TEF terminator
   2456..2474    -  promoter       T7 promoter: promoter for bacteriophage T7 RNA polymerase
   2496..2549    -  CDS            lacI (fragment): lac repressor; lacI; The lac repressor binds to the lac operator to inhibit transcription in E. coli. This inhibition can be relieved by adding lactose or isopropyl-β-D-thiogalactopyranoside (IPTG).
   2732..3320    -  rep_origin     ori: high-copy-number ColE1/pMB1/pBR322/pUC origin of replication
   3491..198     -  CDS            AmpR (across the origin): β-lactamase; bla; confers resistance to ampicillin, carbenicillin, and related antibiotics
