[The description below was written by a language model from this plasmid's Addgene catalogue record and pLannotate feature annotations shown in this document.]
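Description:
pZC03 (pFA6a-TEV-6xGly-V5-His3MX) is a pFA6a-series template plasmid for PCR-based C-terminal tagging of genes at their chromosomal loci in budding yeast. It is not designed to replicate in yeast: the feature table shows only a bacterial ColE1/pUC-type origin and an ampicillin resistance gene (β-lactamase with its own promoter) for propagation in E. coli, along with small backbone remnants (rop, bom and lacI fragments) that have no evident functional role. It was derived from pFA6a-6xGLY-3xFLAG-HIS3MX6 by replacing the 6xGly/3xFLAG segment with a TEV protease site, a six-glycine linker and a V5 epitope. It is catalogued as an empty backbone, since the gene of interest is supplied by the yeast genome rather than cloned into the plasmid.

The working module lies between the flanking SP6 and T7 promoters, which serve as sequencing primer sites. The short TEV–6xGly–V5 coding segment was not picked up by the automated annotation, but by the construct's design it sits just upstream of the annotated ADH1 terminator, which ends transcription of the tagged gene. This is followed by the His3MX cassette, a HIS3-type marker driven by the Ashbya gossypii TEF promoter and terminator, which allows selection for histidine prototrophy. Amplifying this module with primers that carry homology to the 3′ end of a target ORF gives a linear product that integrates by homologous recombination and fuses the tag in frame. The tagged protein can then be detected or captured through V5 and released from the matrix by TEV cleavage. The plasmid belongs to a set of 36 combining two protease sites, several tags and three markers, intended to allow sequential two-step purification of complexes. An alternative upstream primer can omit the protease site when only epitope tagging is needed.
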