Addgene plasmid #44072: pZC03 (pFA6a-TEV-6xGly-V5-His3MX)
Purpose: (Empty Backbone)
Depositing lab: Tim Formosa. Depositing organization: University of Utah.
Backbone
  Vector backbone: pFA6a-6xGLY-3xFLAG-HIS3MX6 (Addgene plasmid #20753)
  Backbone manufacturer: Mark Hochstrasser lab (Yale Univeristy, New Haven, CT) (PMID: 19243080)
  Backbone size (bp): 4142
  Modifications to backbone: 6xGly/3xFlag replaced with TEV/6xGly/V5
  Vector type: PCR-based yeast C-terminal tagging
  Selectable markers: HIS3
  Tag / fusion protein: TEV protease site (C terminal on backbone); 6xGly linker (C terminal on backbone); V5 (C terminal on backbone); ADH1 transcription terminator (C terminal on backbone); His3MX casette (C terminal on backbone)
Growth in bacteria
  Bacterial resistance: Ampicillin, 100 μg/mL
  Growth temperature: 37°C
  Growth strain: DH5alpha
  Copy number: Unknown
Gene/Insert
  Cloning method: Ligation Independent Cloning
  Sequencing primers: 5′ Sp6; 3′ T7
Resource information
  A portion of this plasmid was derived from a plasmid made by: Backbone pFA6a-6xGLY-3xFLAG-HIS3MX6 from Mark Hochstrasser lab (Yale Univeristy, New Haven, CT) via Addgene (Plasmid no. 20753)
Terms and licenses: Academic/Nonprofit Terms; Industry Terms: Not Available to Industry
Depositor comments: The depositing lab has constructed and deposited here 36 plasmids that can be used to generate linear PCR products to fuse to the 3' end of an ORF in the yeast genome and add (TEV or PreScission protease site) - 6X Gly linker - (12X His, 2X Strep, 3X FLAG, Protein A, or V5) - ADH1 transcription terminator - (KanMX, HphMX, or His3MX). Six plasmids (Addgene plasmids 44062, 44068, 44074, 44080, 44086, and 44092) have no epitope/purification tag and so can be used to add an alternate tag by standard cloning into unique XhoI-KpnI-XbaI sites, if desired. The other 30 plasmids are all of the possible combinations of the protease site - tag - marker options listed above. After fusion, the modified protein can then be followed with the epitope or purified using the tag and released from the matrix with the protease site. The constructs were designed with one of two different protease sites to allow a complex with two different tags to be purified in two successive steps, using each protease to release the complex from each purification matrix. The schematic diagram (see attached above) represents the format of the constructs and shows the proper scheme for producing the desired PCR products (see also below). If only epitope tagging is needed, the upstream primer can be adjusted to skip the protease site (see example below). Construction: DS5421 (pFA6a-6xGLY-3XFLAG-HIS3MX6 (Addgene Plasmid #20753), DS5422 (pFA6a-6xGLY-3XFLAG-KanMX) (Addgene Plasmid #20754), or DS5423 (pFA6a-6xGLY-3XFLAG-HphMX) (Addgene Plasmid #20755) (corresponding to each selection marker) was digested with AscI and PacI to release 3XFlag and replace it with TEV or PreScision sites followed by 6xGly and an XhoI-KpnI-XbaI linker. Affinity tags were constructed by PCR or by annealing oligos to fit into the XhoI-XbaI gap. This includes 12xHis, 2xStrep II, 3xFLAG, PrtA (2 repeats as found in pBS1479), and V5. Each tag was inserted into each base vector, making 30 templates with all combinations of protease site, tag, and selectable marker. PCR amplification: These two primers (along with 50 nt of homology to the targets at the 5' ends) will amplify the desired product from any of the constructs (the reading frame for P1 is important – alternating codons bracketed). P1 5’-(homology)...[CGA]CGG[ATC]CCC[GGG]TTA[ATT]AAC-3’ P2 5’-(homology)...GATATCATCGATGAATTCGAGCTCGTTT-3’ If only epitope tagging is needed, the upstream primer can be adjusted to skip the protease site. As an example, for the V5-tag-containing constructs, usage of the following primer (5’-(homology)... GGTGGAGGCTCTAGAGGTAAGCCAATTCCA-3’) in place of P1 will omit the protease cleavage site and add only 3xGly and V5 (GGGSR-V5-Stop).
How to cite: pZC03 (pFA6a-TEV-6xGly-V5-His3MX) was a gift from Tim Formosa (Addgene plasmid # 44072 ; http://n2t.net/addgene:44072 ; RRID:Addgene_44072)
