>Addgene plasmid #44072 | pZC03 (pFA6a-TEV-6xGly-V5-His3MX) | addgene partial sequence | sequence record 62073 | Sp6 5'-ATTTAGGTGACACTATAG-3'
TCGTACGCTGCAGGTCGACGGATCCCCGGGTTAATTAACGAGAATTTATACTTCCAAGGTTCTGGTGGAG
GCGGTGGAGGCTCTAGAGGTAAGCCAATTCCAAACCCATTGTTAGGTTTGGATTCTACTTGACTCGAGGC
GCGCCACTTCTAAATAAGCGAATTTCTTATGATTTATGATTTTTATTATTAAATAAGTTATAAAAAAAAT
AAGTGTATACAAATTTTAAAGTGACTCTTAGGTTTTAAAACGAAAATTCTTATTCTTGAGTAACTCTTTC
CTGTAGGTCAGGTTGCTTTCTCAGGTATAGTATGAGGTCGCTCTTATTGACCACACCTCTACCGGCAGAT
CCGCTAGGGATAACAGGGTAATATAGATCTGTTTAGCTTGCCTCGTCCCCGCCGGGTCACCCGGCCAGCG
ACATGGAGGCCCAGAATACCCTCCTTGACAGTCTTGACGTGCGCAGCTCAGGGGCATGATGTGACTGTCG
CCCGTACATTTAGCCCATACATCCCCATGTATAATCATTTGCATCCATACATTTTGATGGCCGCACGGCG
CGAAGCAAAAATTACGGCTCCTCGCTGCAGACCTGCGAGCAGGGAAACGCTCCCCTCACAGACGCGTTGA
ATTGTCCCCACGCCGCGCCCCTGTAGAGAAATATAAAAGGTTAGGATTTGCCACTGAGGTTCTTCTTTCA
TATACTTCCTTTTAAAATCTTGCTAGGATACAGTTCTCACATCACATCCGAACATAAACAACCATGGCAG
AACCAGCCCAAAAAAAGCAAAAACAAACTGTTCAGGAGCGCAAGGCGTTTATCTCCCGTATCACTAATGA
AACTAAAATTCAAATCGCTATTTCGCTGAATGGTGGTTATATTC
